Addgene plasmid #108709: pGEXNKI-his-GST-3C-LIC
Purpose: (Empty Backbone) Expression of a GST-6xHis-tagged target protein with 3C protease cleavage site.
Depositing lab: Titia Sixma. Depositing organization: Netherlands Cancer Institute. Publication: Enabling high-throughput ligation-independent cloning and protein expression for the family of ubiquitin specific proteases. Luna-Vargas MP, Christodoulou E, Alfieri A, van Dijk WJ, Stadnik M, Hibbert RG, Sahtoe DD, Clerici M, Marco VD, Littler D, Celie PH, Sixma TK, Perrakis A. J Struct Biol. 2011 Aug;175(2):113-9. doi: 10.1016/j.jsb.2011.03.017. Epub 2011 Mar 29. PubMed 21453775.
Backbone
  Vector backbone: pGEX
  Backbone manufacturer: Novagen
  Backbone size (bp): 5152
  Vector type: Bacterial Expression
  Promoter: tac
  Tag / fusion protein: GST-6xHis-3C protease cleavage site (N terminal on insert)
Growth in bacteria
  Bacterial resistance: Ampicillin, 100 μg/mL
  Growth temperature: 37°C
  Growth strain: DH5alpha
  Copy number: Low Copy
Gene/Insert
  Cloning method: Ligation Independent Cloning
Terms and licenses: Academic/Nonprofit Terms; Industry Terms: Not Available to Industry
How to cite: pGEXNKI-his-GST-3C-LIC was a gift from Titia Sixma (Addgene plasmid # 108709 ; http://n2t.net/addgene:108709 ; RRID:Addgene_108709)
