[The description below was written by a language model from this plasmid's Addgene catalogue record and pLannotate feature annotations shown in this document.]
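Description:
pGEXNKI-his-GST-3C-LIC is an empty bacterial expression backbone of 5,152 bp derived from pGEX, designed for producing recombinant proteins in E. coli as N-terminal GST-6xHis fusions that can be released with 3C protease. It is propagated under ampicillin selection (β-lactamase with its own promoter) and replicates from a ColE1/pMB1-family origin. The catalogue lists it as low copy, while the automated annotation describes the origin generically as high-copy and finds only a short fragment of rop. No insert is present, and target genes are introduced by ligation-independent cloning, which suits parallel, high-throughput construct generation.

Expression is driven by the tac promoter, a strong trp/lac hybrid, followed by a lac operator. The plasmid carries its own lacI gene, so transcription is repressed until induction with IPTG. The depositor sequence is annotated with the up-mutated lacIq promoter, whereas the sequencing-derived record is called as the ordinary lacI promoter, a single-base distinction between otherwise equivalent feature tables that are offset by five bases. Downstream of the operator lies the Schistosoma japonicum glutathione S-transferase coding sequence, then a histidine tag a short distance further on. The 3C cleavage site and LIC region are not annotated as features but, by the catalogue description, lie after these tags, next to where the target is inserted. Small hits to a T7 gene 10-derived solubility tag, rop, bom and yciV are fragmentary matches, and a lac promoter/lacZα segment follows lacI as a backbone remnant. The dual tags allow glutathione or immobilised-metal affinity purification, followed by tag removal with 3C protease.
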