Features (pLannotate 1.2.2; 18 found; start..end, strand, type, name):
      6..107     -  CDS            yciV (fragment): RNAAM_ECOLI - Also known as trpH From Escherichia coli (strain K12).
    183..211     +  promoter       tac promoter: strong E. coli promoter; hybrid between the trp and lac UV5 promoters
    219..235     +  protein_bind   lac operator: The lac repressor binds to the lac operator to inhibit transcription in E. coli. This inhibition can be relieved by adding lactose or isopropyl-β-D-thiogalactopyranoside (IPTG). lac repressor encoded by lacI
    258..911     +  CDS            GST26_SCHJA: Experimental evidence at protein level: Swiss-Prot protein existence level 1. GST isoenzymes appear to play a central role in the parasite detoxification system. Other functions are also suspected including a role in increasing the solubility of haematin in the parasite gut. From Schistosoma japonicum (Blood fluke).
   1056..1073    +  CDS            9xHis (fragment): 9xHis affinity tag
   1083..1132    +  CDS            SET1 (fragment): solubility-enhancement tag derived from T7 phage gene 10B
   1169..1208    +  CDS            rop (fragment): Rop protein, which maintains plasmids at low copy number; rop
   1310..1350    +  misc_feature   bom (fragment): basis of mobility region from pBR322
   1455..1559    +  promoter       AmpR promoter: bla
   1560..2420    +  CDS            AmpR: β-lactamase; bla; confers resistance to ampicillin, carbenicillin, and related antibiotics
   2591..3179    +  rep_origin     ori: high-copy-number ColE1/pMB1/pBR322/pUC origin of replication
   3365..3416    -  misc_feature   bom (fragment): basis of mobility region from pBR322
   3423..3500    +  promoter       lacIq promoter: lacI (mutant); In the lacIq allele, a single base change in the promoter boosts expression of the lacI gene about 10-fold.
   3501..4583    +  CDS            lacI: lac repressor; lacI; The lac repressor binds to the lac operator to inhibit transcription in E. coli. This inhibition can be relieved by adding lactose or isopropyl-β-D-thiogalactopyranoside (IPTG).
   4596..4617    +  protein_bind   CAP binding site: CAP binding activates transcription in the presence of cAMP. E. coli catabolite activator protein
   4632..4662    +  promoter       lac promoter: promoter for the E. coli lac operon
   4670..4686    +  protein_bind   lac operator: The lac repressor binds to the lac operator to inhibit transcription in E. coli. This inhibition can be relieved by adding lactose or isopropyl-β-D-thiogalactopyranoside (IPTG). lac repressor encoded by lacI
   4706..4879    +  CDS            lacZα: LacZα fragment of β-galactosidase; lacZ fragment
>Addgene plasmid #108709 | pGEXNKI-his-GST-3C-LIC | depositor full sequence | sequence record 204977 | pGEXNKI-his-GST-3C-LIC sequence 5152 bps
ACGTTATCGACTGCACGGTGCACCAATGCTTCTGGCGTCAGGCAGCCATCGGAAGCTGTGGTATGGCTGT
GCAGGTCGTAAATCACTGCATAATTCGTGTCGCTCAAGGCGCACTCCCGTTCTGGATAATGTTTTTTGCG
CCGACATCATAACGGTTCTGGCAAATATTCTGAAATGAGCTGTTGACAATTAATCATCGGCTCGTATAAT
GTGTGGAATTGTGAGCGGATAACAATTTCACACAGGAAACAGTATTCATGTCCCCTATACTAGGTTATTG
GAAAATTAAGGGCCTTGTGCAACCCACTCGACTTCTTTTGGAATATCTTGAAGAAAAATATGAAGAGCAT
TTGTATGAGCGCGATGAAGGTGATAAATGGCGAAACAAAAAGTTTGAATTGGGTTTGGAGTTTCCCAATC
TTCCTTATTATATTGATGGTGATGTTAAATTAACACAGTCTATGGCCATCATACGTTATATAGCTGACAA
GCACAACATGTTGGGTGGTTGTCCAAAAGAGCGTGCAGAGATTTCAATGCTTGAAGGAGCGGTTTTGGAT
ATTAGATACGGTGTTTCGAGAATTGCATATAGTAAAGACTTTGAAACTCTCAAAGTTGATTTTCTTAGCA
AGCTACCTGAAATGCTGAAAATGTTCGAAGATCGTTTATGTCATAAAACATATTTAAATGGTGATCATGT
AACCCATCCTGACTTCATGTTGTATGACGCTCTTGATGTTGTTTTATACATGGACCCAATGTGCCTGGAT
GCGTTCCCAAAATTAGTTTGTTTTAAAAAACGTATTGAAGCTATCCCACAAATTGATAAGTACTTGAAAT
CCAGCAAGTATATAGCATGGCCTTTGCAGGGCTGGCAAGCCACGTTTGGTGGTGGCGACCATCCTCCAAA
ATCGGATCTGGTTCCGCGTGGATCCATGGCACATCACCACCACCATCACTCCGCGGCTCTTGAGGTGCTC
TTTCAGGGACCCGGGTACCAAGAACAAAAACTCATCTCAGAAGAGGATCTGTTGGTACCCGGGCTTCTCC
TCGAGCACCACCACCACCACCACTGAGATCCGGCTGCTAACAAAGCCCGAAAGGAAGCTGAGTTGGCTGC
TGCCACCGCTGAGCAATAACTAGGAATTCATCGTGACTGACTGACGATCTGCCTCGCGCGTTTCGGTGAT
GACGGTGAAAACCTCTGACACATGCAGCTCCCGGAGACGGTCACAGCTTGTCTGTAAGCGGATGCCGGGA
GCAGACAAGCCCGTCAGGGCGCGTCAGCGGGTGTTGGCGGGTGTCGGGGCGCAGCCATGACCCAGTCACG
TAGCGATAGCGGAGTGTATAATTCTTGAAGACGAAAGGGCCTCGTGATACGCCTATTTTTATAGGTTAAT
GTCATGATAATAATGGTTTCTTAGACGTCAGGTGGCACTTTTCGGGGAAATGTGCGCGGAACCCCTATTT
GTTTATTTTTCTAAATACATTCAAATATGTATCCGCTCATGAGACAATAACCCTGATAAATGCTTCAATA
ATATTGAAAAAGGAAGAGTATGAGTATTCAACATTTCCGTGTCGCCCTTATTCCCTTTTTTGCGGCATTT
TGCCTTCCTGTTTTTGCTCACCCAGAAACGCTGGTGAAAGTAAAAGATGCTGAAGATCAGTTGGGTGCAC
GAGTGGGTTACATCGAACTGGATCTCAACAGCGGTAAGATCCTTGAGAGTTTTCGCCCCGAAGAACGTTT
TCCAATGATGAGCACTTTTAAAGTTCTGCTATGTGGCGCGGTATTATCCCGTGTTGACGCCGGGCAAGAG
CAACTCGGTCGCCGCATACACTATTCTCAGAATGACTTGGTTGAGTACTCACCAGTCACAGAAAAGCATC
TTACGGATGGCATGACAGTAAGAGAATTATGCAGTGCTGCCATAACCATGAGTGATAACACTGCGGCCAA
CTTACTTCTGACAACGATCGGAGGACCGAAGGAGCTAACCGCTTTTTTGCACAACATGGGGGATCATGTA
ACTCGCCTTGATCGTTGGGAACCGGAGCTGAATGAAGCCATACCAAACGACGAGCGTGACACCACGATGC
CTGCAGCAATGGCAACAACGTTGCGCAAACTATTAACTGGCGAACTACTTACTCTAGCTTCCCGGCAACA
ATTAATAGACTGGATGGAGGCGGATAAAGTTGCAGGACCACTTCTGCGCTCGGCCCTTCCGGCTGGCTGG
TTTATTGCTGATAAATCTGGAGCCGGTGAGCGTGGGTCTCGCGGTATCATTGCAGCACTGGGGCCAGATG
GTAAGCCCTCCCGTATCGTAGTTATCTACACGACGGGGAGTCAGGCAACTATGGATGAACGAAATAGACA
GATCGCTGAGATAGGTGCCTCACTGATTAAGCATTGGTAACTGTCAGACCAAGTTTACTCATATATACTT
TAGATTGATTTAAAACTTCATTTTTAATTTAAAAGGATCTAGGTGAAGATCCTTTTTGATAATCTCATGA
CCAAAATCCCTTAACGTGAGTTTTCGTTCCACTGAGCGTCAGACCCCGTAGAAAAGATCAAAGGATCTTC
TTGAGATCCTTTTTTTCTGCGCGTAATCTGCTGCTTGCAAACAAAAAAACCACCGCTACCAGCGGTGGTT
TGTTTGCCGGATCAAGAGCTACCAACTCTTTTTCCGAAGGTAACTGGCTTCAGCAGAGCGCAGATACCAA
ATACTGTCCTTCTAGTGTAGCCGTAGTTAGGCCACCACTTCAAGAACTCTGTAGCACCGCCTACATACCT
CGCTCTGCTAATCCTGTTACCAGTGGCTGCTGCCAGTGGCGATAAGTCGTGTCTTACCGGGTTGGACTCA
AGACGATAGTTACCGGATAAGGCGCAGCGGTCGGGCTGAACGGGGGGTTCGTGCACACAGCCCAGCTTGG
AGCGAACGACCTACACCGAACTGAGATACCTACAGCGTGAGCTATGAGAAAGCGCCACGCTTCCCGAAGG
GAGAAAGGCGGACAGGTATCCGGTAAGCGGCAGGGTCGGAACAGGAGAGCGCACGAGGGAGCTTCCAGGG
GGAAACGCCTGGTATCTTTATAGTCCTGTCGGGTTTCGCCACCTCTGACTTGAGCGTCGATTTTTGTGAT
GCTCGTCAGGGGGGCGGAGCCTATGGAAAAACGCCAGCAACGCGGCCTTTTTACGGTTCCTGGCCTTTTG
CTGGCCTTTTGCTCACATGTTCTTTCCTGCGTTATCCCCTGATTCTGTGGATAACCGTATTACCGCCTTT
GAGTGAGCTGATACCGCTCGCCGCAGCCGAACGACCGAGCGCAGCGAGTCAGTGAGCGAGGAAGCGGAAG
AGCGCCTGATGCGGTATTTTCTCCTTACGCATCTGTGCGGTATTTCACACCGCATAAATTCCGACACCAT
CGAATGGTGCAAAACCTTTCGCGGTATGGCATGATAGCGCCCGGAAGAGAGTCAATTCAGGGTGGTGAAT
GTGAAACCAGTAACGTTATACGATGTCGCAGAGTATGCCGGTGTCTCTTATCAGACCGTTTCCCGCGTGG
TGAACCAGGCCAGCCACGTTTCTGCGAAAACGCGGGAAAAAGTGGAAGCGGCGATGGCGGAGCTGAATTA
CATTCCCAACCGCGTGGCACAACAACTGGCGGGCAAACAGTCGTTGCTGATTGGCGTTGCCACCTCCAGT
CTGGCCCTGCACGCGCCGTCGCAAATTGTCGCGGCGATTAAATCTCGCGCCGATCAACTGGGTGCCAGCG
TGGTGGTGTCGATGGTAGAACGAAGCGGCGTCGAAGCCTGTAAAGCGGCGGTGCACAATCTTCTCGCGCA
ACGCGTCAGTGGGCTGATCATTAACTATCCGCTGGATGACCAGGATGCCATTGCTGTGGAAGCTGCCTGC
ACTAATGTTCCGGCGTTATTTCTTGATGTCTCTGACCAGACACCCATCAACAGTATTATTTTCTCCCATG
AAGACGGTACGCGACTGGGCGTGGAGCATCTGGTCGCATTGGGTCACCAGCAAATCGCGCTGTTAGCGGG
CCCATTAAGTTCTGTCTCGGCGCGTCTGCGTCTGGCTGGCTGGCATAAATATCTCACTCGCAATCAAATT
CAGCCGATAGCGGAACGGGAAGGCGACTGGAGTGCCATGTCCGGTTTTCAACAAACCATGCAAATGCTGA
ATGAGGGCATCGTTCCCACTGCGATGCTGGTTGCCAACGATCAGATGGCGCTGGGCGCAATGCGCGCCAT
TACCGAGTCCGGGCTGCGCGTTGGTGCGGATATCTCGGTAGTGGGATACGACGATACCGAAGACAGCTCA
TGTTATATCCCGCCGTTAACCACCATCAAACAGGATTTTCGCCTGCTGGGGCAAACCAGCGTGGACCGCT
TGCTGCAACTCTCTCAGGGCCAGGCGGTGAAGGGCAATCAGCTGTTGCCCGTCTCACTGGTGAAAAGAAA
AACCACCCTGGCGCCCAATACGCAAACCGCCTCTCCCCGCGCGTTGGCCGATTCATTAATGCAGCTGGCA
CGACAGGTTTCCCGACTGGAAAGCGGGCAGTGAGCGCAACGCAATTAATGTGAGTTAGCTCACTCATTAG
GCACCCCAGGCTTTACACTTTATGCTTCCGGCTCGTATGTTGTGTGGAATTGTGAGCGGATAACAATTTC
ACACAGGAAACAGCTATGACCATGATTACGGATTCACTGGCCGTCGTTTTACAACGTCGTGACTGGGAAA
ACCCTGGCGTTACCCAACTTAATCGCCTTGCAGCACATCCCCCTTTCGCCAGCTGGCGTAATAGCGAAGA
GGCCCGCACCGATCGCCCTTCCCAACAGTTGCGCAGCCTGAATGGCGAATGGCGCTTTGCCTGGTTTCCG
GCACCAGAAGCGGTGCCGGAAAGCTGGCTGGAGTGCGATCTTCCTGAGGCCGATACTGTCGTCGTCCCCT
CAAACTGGCAGATGCACGGTTACGATGCGCCCATCTACACCAACGTAACCTATCCCATTACGGTCAATCC
GCCGTTTGTTCCCACGGAGAATCCGACGGGTTGTTACTCGCTCACATTTAATGTTGATGAAAGCTGGCTA
CAGGAAGGCCAGACGCGAATTATTTTTGATGGCGTTGGAATT
