Features (pLannotate 1.2.2; 18 found; start..end, strand, type, name):
    178..206     +  promoter       tac promoter: strong E. coli promoter; hybrid between the trp and lac UV5 promoters
    214..230     +  protein_bind   lac operator: The lac repressor binds to the lac operator to inhibit transcription in E. coli. This inhibition can be relieved by adding lactose or isopropyl-β-D-thiogalactopyranoside (IPTG). lac repressor encoded by lacI
    253..906     +  CDS            GST26_SCHJA: Experimental evidence at protein level: Swiss-Prot protein existence level 1. GST isoenzymes appear to play a central role in the parasite detoxification system. Other functions are also suspected including a role in increasing the solubility of haematin in the parasite gut. From Schistosoma japonicum (Blood fluke).
   1051..1068    +  CDS            9xHis (fragment): 9xHis affinity tag
   1078..1127    +  CDS            SET1 (fragment): solubility-enhancement tag derived from T7 phage gene 10B
   1164..1203    +  CDS            rop (fragment): Rop protein, which maintains plasmids at low copy number; rop
   1305..1345    +  misc_feature   bom (fragment): basis of mobility region from pBR322
   1450..1554    +  promoter       AmpR promoter: bla
   1555..2415    +  CDS            AmpR: β-lactamase; bla; confers resistance to ampicillin, carbenicillin, and related antibiotics
   2586..3174    +  rep_origin     ori: high-copy-number ColE1/pMB1/pBR322/pUC origin of replication
   3360..3411    -  misc_feature   bom (fragment): basis of mobility region from pBR322
   3418..3495    +  promoter       lacI promoter: lacI
   3496..4578    +  CDS            lacI: lac repressor; lacI; The lac repressor binds to the lac operator to inhibit transcription in E. coli. This inhibition can be relieved by adding lactose or isopropyl-β-D-thiogalactopyranoside (IPTG).
   4591..4612    +  protein_bind   CAP binding site: CAP binding activates transcription in the presence of cAMP. E. coli catabolite activator protein
   4627..4657    +  promoter       lac promoter: promoter for the E. coli lac operon
   4665..4681    +  protein_bind   lac operator: The lac repressor binds to the lac operator to inhibit transcription in E. coli. This inhibition can be relieved by adding lactose or isopropyl-β-D-thiogalactopyranoside (IPTG). lac repressor encoded by lacI
   4701..4874    +  CDS            lacZα: LacZα fragment of β-galactosidase; lacZ fragment
   5138..102     -  CDS            yciV (fragment) (across the origin): RNAAM_ECOLI - Also known as trpH From Escherichia coli (strain K12).
>Addgene plasmid #108709 | pGEXNKI-his-GST-3C-LIC | addgene full sequence | sequence record 208319 | Addgene NGS Result
ATCGACTGCACGGTGCACCAATGCTTCTGGCGTCAGGCAGCCATCGGAAGCTGTGGTATGGCTGTGCAGG
TCGTAAATCACTGCATAATTCGTGTCGCTCAAGGCGCACTCCCGTTCTGGATAATGTTTTTTGCGCCGAC
ATCATAACGGTTCTGGCAAATATTCTGAAATGAGCTGTTGACAATTAATCATCGGCTCGTATAATGTGTG
GAATTGTGAGCGGATAACAATTTCACACAGGAAACAGTATTCATGTCCCCTATACTAGGTTATTGGAAAA
TTAAGGGCCTTGTGCAACCCACTCGACTTCTTTTGGAATATCTTGAAGAAAAATATGAAGAGCATTTGTA
TGAGCGCGATGAAGGTGATAAATGGCGAAACAAAAAGTTTGAATTGGGTTTGGAGTTTCCCAATCTTCCT
TATTATATTGATGGTGATGTTAAATTAACACAGTCTATGGCCATCATACGTTATATAGCTGACAAGCACA
ACATGTTGGGTGGTTGTCCAAAAGAGCGTGCAGAGATTTCAATGCTTGAAGGAGCGGTTTTGGATATTAG
ATACGGTGTTTCGAGAATTGCATATAGTAAAGACTTTGAAACTCTCAAAGTTGATTTTCTTAGCAAGCTA
CCTGAAATGCTGAAAATGTTCGAAGATCGTTTATGTCATAAAACATATTTAAATGGTGATCATGTAACCC
ATCCTGACTTCATGTTGTATGACGCTCTTGATGTTGTTTTATACATGGACCCAATGTGCCTGGATGCGTT
CCCAAAATTAGTTTGTTTTAAAAAACGTATTGAAGCTATCCCACAAATTGATAAGTACTTGAAATCCAGC
AAGTATATAGCATGGCCTTTGCAGGGCTGGCAAGCCACGTTTGGTGGTGGCGACCATCCTCCAAAATCGG
ATCTGGTTCCGCGTGGATCCATGGCACATCACCACCACCATCACTCCGCGGCTCTTGAGGTGCTCTTTCA
GGGACCCGGGTACCAAGAACAAAAACTCATCTCAGAAGAGGATCTGTTGGTACCCGGGCTTCTCCTCGAG
CACCACCACCACCACCACTGAGATCCGGCTGCTAACAAAGCCCGAAAGGAAGCTGAGTTGGCTGCTGCCA
CCGCTGAGCAATAACTAGGAATTCATCGTGACTGACTGACGATCTGCCTCGCGCGTTTCGGTGATGACGG
TGAAAACCTCTGACACATGCAGCTCCCGGAGACGGTCACAGCTTGTCTGTAAGCGGATGCCGGGAGCAGA
CAAGCCCGTCAGGGCGCGTCAGCGGGTGTTGGCGGGTGTCGGGGCGCAGCCATGACCCAGTCACGTAGCG
ATAGCGGAGTGTATAATTCTTGAAGACGAAAGGGCCTCGTGATACGCCTATTTTTATAGGTTAATGTCAT
GATAATAATGGTTTCTTAGACGTCAGGTGGCACTTTTCGGGGAAATGTGCGCGGAACCCCTATTTGTTTA
TTTTTCTAAATACATTCAAATATGTATCCGCTCATGAGACAATAACCCTGATAAATGCTTCAATAATATT
GAAAAAGGAAGAGTATGAGTATTCAACATTTCCGTGTCGCCCTTATTCCCTTTTTTGCGGCATTTTGCCT
TCCTGTTTTTGCTCACCCAGAAACGCTGGTGAAAGTAAAAGATGCTGAAGATCAGTTGGGTGCACGAGTG
GGTTACATCGAACTGGATCTCAACAGCGGTAAGATCCTTGAGAGTTTTCGCCCCGAAGAACGTTTTCCAA
TGATGAGCACTTTTAAAGTTCTGCTATGTGGCGCGGTATTATCCCGTGTTGACGCCGGGCAAGAGCAACT
CGGTCGCCGCATACACTATTCTCAGAATGACTTGGTTGAGTACTCACCAGTCACAGAAAAGCATCTTACG
GATGGCATGACAGTAAGAGAATTATGCAGTGCTGCCATAACCATGAGTGATAACACTGCGGCCAACTTAC
TTCTGACAACGATCGGAGGACCGAAGGAGCTAACCGCTTTTTTGCACAACATGGGGGATCATGTAACTCG
CCTTGATCGTTGGGAACCGGAGCTGAATGAAGCCATACCAAACGACGAGCGTGACACCACGATGCCTGCA
GCAATGGCAACAACGTTGCGCAAACTATTAACTGGCGAACTACTTACTCTAGCTTCCCGGCAACAATTAA
TAGACTGGATGGAGGCGGATAAAGTTGCAGGACCACTTCTGCGCTCGGCCCTTCCGGCTGGCTGGTTTAT
TGCTGATAAATCTGGAGCCGGTGAGCGTGGGTCTCGCGGTATCATTGCAGCACTGGGGCCAGATGGTAAG
CCCTCCCGTATCGTAGTTATCTACACGACGGGGAGTCAGGCAACTATGGATGAACGAAATAGACAGATCG
CTGAGATAGGTGCCTCACTGATTAAGCATTGGTAACTGTCAGACCAAGTTTACTCATATATACTTTAGAT
TGATTTAAAACTTCATTTTTAATTTAAAAGGATCTAGGTGAAGATCCTTTTTGATAATCTCATGACCAAA
ATCCCTTAACGTGAGTTTTCGTTCCACTGAGCGTCAGACCCCGTAGAAAAGATCAAAGGATCTTCTTGAG
ATCCTTTTTTTCTGCGCGTAATCTGCTGCTTGCAAACAAAAAAACCACCGCTACCAGCGGTGGTTTGTTT
GCCGGATCAAGAGCTACCAACTCTTTTTCCGAAGGTAACTGGCTTCAGCAGAGCGCAGATACCAAATACT
GTCCTTCTAGTGTAGCCGTAGTTAGGCCACCACTTCAAGAACTCTGTAGCACCGCCTACATACCTCGCTC
TGCTAATCCTGTTACCAGTGGCTGCTGCCAGTGGCGATAAGTCGTGTCTTACCGGGTTGGACTCAAGACG
ATAGTTACCGGATAAGGCGCAGCGGTCGGGCTGAACGGGGGGTTCGTGCACACAGCCCAGCTTGGAGCGA
ACGACCTACACCGAACTGAGATACCTACAGCGTGAGCTATGAGAAAGCGCCACGCTTCCCGAAGGGAGAA
AGGCGGACAGGTATCCGGTAAGCGGCAGGGTCGGAACAGGAGAGCGCACGAGGGAGCTTCCAGGGGGAAA
CGCCTGGTATCTTTATAGTCCTGTCGGGTTTCGCCACCTCTGACTTGAGCGTCGATTTTTGTGATGCTCG
TCAGGGGGGCGGAGCCTATGGAAAAACGCCAGCAACGCGGCCTTTTTACGGTTCCTGGCCTTTTGCTGGC
CTTTTGCTCACATGTTCTTTCCTGCGTTATCCCCTGATTCTGTGGATAACCGTATTACCGCCTTTGAGTG
AGCTGATACCGCTCGCCGCAGCCGAACGACCGAGCGCAGCGAGTCAGTGAGCGAGGAAGCGGAAGAGCGC
CTGATGCGGTATTTTCTCCTTACGCATCTGTGCGGTATTTCACACCGCATAAATTCCGACACCATCGAAT
GGCGCAAAACCTTTCGCGGTATGGCATGATAGCGCCCGGAAGAGAGTCAATTCAGGGTGGTGAATGTGAA
ACCAGTAACGTTATACGATGTCGCAGAGTATGCCGGTGTCTCTTATCAGACCGTTTCCCGCGTGGTGAAC
CAGGCCAGCCACGTTTCTGCGAAAACGCGGGAAAAAGTGGAAGCGGCGATGGCGGAGCTGAATTACATTC
CCAACCGCGTGGCACAACAACTGGCGGGCAAACAGTCGTTGCTGATTGGCGTTGCCACCTCCAGTCTGGC
CCTGCACGCGCCGTCGCAAATTGTCGCGGCGATTAAATCTCGCGCCGATCAACTGGGTGCCAGCGTGGTG
GTGTCGATGGTAGAACGAAGCGGCGTCGAAGCCTGTAAAGCGGCGGTGCACAATCTTCTCGCGCAACGCG
TCAGTGGGCTGATCATTAACTATCCGCTGGATGACCAGGATGCCATTGCTGTGGAAGCTGCCTGCACTAA
TGTTCCGGCGTTATTTCTTGATGTCTCTGACCAGACACCCATCAACAGTATTATTTTCTCCCATGAAGAC
GGTACGCGACTGGGCGTGGAGCATCTGGTCGCATTGGGTCACCAGCAAATCGCGCTGTTAGCGGGCCCAT
TAAGTTCTGTCTCGGCGCGTCTGCGTCTGGCTGGCTGGCATAAATATCTCACTCGCAATCAAATTCAGCC
GATAGCGGAACGGGAAGGCGACTGGAGTGCCATGTCCGGTTTTCAACAAACCATGCAAATGCTGAATGAG
GGCATCGTTCCCACTGCGATGCTGGTTGCCAACGATCAGATGGCGCTGGGCGCAATGCGCGCCATTACCG
AGTCCGGGCTGCGCGTTGGTGCGGATATCTCGGTAGTGGGATACGACGATACCGAAGACAGCTCATGTTA
TATCCCGCCGTTAACCACCATCAAACAGGATTTTCGCCTGCTGGGGCAAACCAGCGTGGACCGCTTGCTG
CAACTCTCTCAGGGCCAGGCGGTGAAGGGCAATCAGCTGTTGCCCGTCTCACTGGTGAAAAGAAAAACCA
CCCTGGCGCCCAATACGCAAACCGCCTCTCCCCGCGCGTTGGCCGATTCATTAATGCAGCTGGCACGACA
GGTTTCCCGACTGGAAAGCGGGCAGTGAGCGCAACGCAATTAATGTAAGTTAGCTCACTCATTAGGCACC
CCAGGCTTTACACTTTATGCTTCCGGCTCGTATGTTGTGTGGAATTGTGAGCGGATAACAATTTCACACA
GGAAACAGCTATGACCATGATTACGGATTCACTGGCCGTCGTTTTACAACGTCGTGACTGGGAAAACCCT
GGCGTTACCCAACTTAATCGCCTTGCAGCACATCCCCCTTTCGCCAGCTGGCGTAATAGCGAAGAGGCCC
GCACCGATCGCCCTTCCCAACAGTTGCGCAGCCTGAATGGCGAATGGCGCTTTGCCTGGTTTCCGGCACC
AGAAGCGGTGCCGGAAAGCTGGCTGGAGTGCGATCTTCCTGAGGCCGATACTGTCGTCGTCCCCTCAAAC
TGGCAGATGCACGGTTACGATGCGCCCATCTACACCAACGTGACCTATCCCATTACGGTCAATCCGCCGT
TTGTTCCCACGGAGAATCCGACGGGTTGTTACTCGCTCACATTTAATGTTGATGAAAGCTGGCTACAGGA
AGGCCAGACGCGAATTATTTTTGATGGCGTTGGAATTAGCTT
